Addgene plasmid #70319: R777-E035 Hs.DUSP2
Purpose: Gateway ORF clone of human DUSP2 [NM_004418.3] with stop codon (for native or N-terminal fusions)
Depositing lab: Dominic Esposito. Depositing organization: National Cancer Institute (NCI).
Backbone
  Vector backbone: pDonor-255
  Backbone size w/o insert (bp): 2693
  Vector type: Gateway Entry Clone
Growth in bacteria
  Bacterial resistance: Spectinomycin, 50 μg/mL
  Growth temperature: 37°C
  Growth strain: DH10B
  Copy number: High Copy
Gene/Insert
  Gene/Insert name: DUSP2
  Species: H. sapiens (human)
  Insert size (bp): 945
  GenBank ID: NM_004418.3
  Entrez Gene: DUSP2 (a.k.a. PAC-1, PAC1)
  Cloning method: Gateway Cloning
  Sequencing primers: 5′ M13F 23-mer (5'-CCCAGTCACGACGTTGTAAAACG); 3′ attLR 23-mer (5'-TAACATCAGAGATTTTGAGACAC)
Terms and licenses: Academic/Nonprofit Terms; Industry Terms: Not Available to Industry
How to cite: R777-E035 Hs.DUSP2 was a gift from Dominic Esposito (Addgene plasmid # 70319 ; http://n2t.net/addgene:70319 ; RRID:Addgene_70319)
