[The description below was written by a language model from this plasmid's Addgene catalogue record and pLannotate feature annotations shown in this document.]
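Description:
R777-E035 Hs.DUSP2 is a Gateway entry clone built on the pDonor-255 backbone and carrying the open reading frame of human DUSP2 (also called PAC-1 or PAC1), a dual-specificity phosphatase that dephosphorylates threonine and tyrosine residues on the MAP kinases ERK1 and ERK2 and so regulates mitogenic signalling. The insert of about 945 bp corresponds to the reference transcript NM_004418.3 and retains its stop codon. The clone therefore suits expression of the native protein or N-terminal fusions, but not C-terminal tagging. The complete plasmid is 3,638 nt. It replicates in E. coli from a high-copy ColE1/pUC-type origin and is selected with spectinomycin through the aadA (SmR) aminoglycoside adenylyltransferase gene. Fragments of a class 1 integron Pc promoter and a gentamicin acetyltransferase gene lie just upstream of this marker.

The DUSP2 coding sequence is flanked by two attL recombination sites, which the automated annotation labels as attL3 upstream and a partial attL2 in reverse orientation downstream. These sites allow LR Clonase to transfer the ORF directionally into attR-containing destination vectors. No promoter driving DUSP2 is annotated in the entry clone, so expression signals, tags and host-specific elements would come from the chosen destination vector. The rrnB T1 and T2 transcription terminators in the backbone near the cloning region probably insulate the insert from read-through transcription. Short lacZα and lacI fragments appear to be non-functional backbone remnants. The plasmid serves as a sequence-defined source clone for building DUSP2 expression constructs by Gateway recombination.
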