Features (pLannotate 1.2.2; 11 found; start..end, strand, type, name):
     18..54      -  CDS            lacZα (fragment): LacZα fragment of β-galactosidase; lacZ fragment
     85..180     +  protein_bind   attL3: mutant version of attL; recombination site for the Gateway® LR reaction LR Clonase™
    186..1127    +  CDS            DUSP2: DUS2_HUMAN - Also known as PAC1. Experimental evidence at protein level: Swiss-Prot protein existence level 1. Regulates mitogenic signal transduction by dephosphorylating both Thr and Tyr residues on MAP kinases ERK1 and ERK2. From Homo sapiens (Human).
   1135..1228    -  protein_bind   attL2 (fragment): mutant version of attL; recombination site for the Gateway® LR reaction LR Clonase™
   1343..1366    +  promoter       Pc promoter (fragment): intI1 (promoter lies within the coding sequence); class 1 integron promoter
   1542..1598    +  CDS            GmR (fragment): gentamycin acetyltransferase; aacC1; confers resistance to gentamycin
   1605..2396    +  CDS            SmR: aminoglycoside adenylyltransferase (Murphy, 1985); aadA; confers resistance to spectinomycin and streptomycin
   2489..3077    +  rep_origin     ori: high-copy-number ColE1/pMB1/pBR322/pUC origin of replication
   3260..3352    +  CDS            lacI (fragment): lac repressor; lacI; The lac repressor binds to the lac operator to inhibit transcription in E. coli. This inhibition can be relieved by adding lactose or isopropyl-β-D-thiogalactopyranoside (IPTG).
   3407..3434    -  terminator     rrnB T2 terminator: transcription terminator T2 from the E. coli rrnB gene
   3566..3609    +  terminator     rrnB T1 terminator: Escherichia coli rrnB; transcription terminator T1 from the E. coli rrnB gene
>Addgene plasmid #70319 | R777-E035 Hs.DUSP2 | depositor full sequence | sequence record 125768 | Full Sequence
TTAACGCTAGCATGGATGTTTTCCCAGTCACGACGTTGTAAAACGACGGCCAGTCTTAAAATTCGAGCTC
GGTCCGAGGATCCGAAATAATGATTTTATTTTGACTGATAGTGACCTGTTCGTTGCAACAAATTGATAAG
CAATGCTTTTTTATAATGCCAACTTTGTACAAAAAAGTTGGCACCATGGGGCTGGAGGCGGCGCGCGAGC
TGGAGTGCGCGGCGCTGGGCACGCTGCTGCGGGATCCGCGGGAGGCGGAACGCACGCTGCTGCTGGACTG
CCGCCCCTTCCTGGCCTTCTGCCGGCGCCACGTGCGCGCCGCGCGGCCAGTGCCTTGGAACGCGCTGCTG
CGGCGCCGCGCGCGCGGCCCTCCTGCCGCCGTTCTCGCCTGCCTGCTGCCCGACCGCGCGCTGCGGACGC
GCCTGGTCCGCGGGGAGCTGGCGCGGGCCGTGGTGCTGGACGAGGGCAGTGCCTCGGTGGCGGAGCTCCG
GCCCGACAGCCCGGCTCATGTGCTGCTGGCCGCGCTGCTGCACGAGACCCGCGCGGGGCCCACTGCCGTG
TACTTCCTGCGAGGAGGCTTCGACGGCTTCCAGGGCTGCTGTCCCGATCTGTGCTCTGAGGCCCCCGCCC
CTGCGCTGCCGCCAACAGGGGACAAAACCAGCCGCTCCGACTCCAGGGCTCCTGTCTACGACCAGGGTGG
CCCTGTGGAGATCTTGCCCTACCTGTTCCTGGGCAGCTGCAGTCACTCGTCAGACCTGCAGGGGCTGCAG
GCCTGTGGCATCACAGCCGTCCTCAACGTGTCCGCCAGCTGCCCCAACCACTTTGAGGGCCTTTTCCGCT
ACAAGAGTATCCCTGTGGAGGACAACCAGATGGTGGAGATCAGTGCCTGGTTCCAGGAGGCCATAGGCTT
CATTGACTGGGTGAAGAACAGCGGAGGCCGGGTGCTGGTGCACTGCCAGGCGGGTATCTCGCGCTCTGCC
ACCATCTGTCTGGCATACCTCATGCAGAGTCGCCGTGTGCGGCTGGACGAGGCCTTTGACTTCGTTAAGC
AGCGCCGGGGGGTCATCTCCCCCAACTTCAGTTTCATGGGGCAGCTGCTGCAGTTTGAGACCCAGGTGCT
GTGTCACTAATCAACTTTCTTGTACAAAGTTGGCATTATAGGAAAGCATTGCTTATCAATTTGTTGCAAC
GAACAGGTCACTATCAGTCAAAATAAAATCATTATTTGCATGCAAGCTTAGATCCTCTAGACCAGCCAGG
ACAGAAATGCCTCGACTTCGCTGCTACCCAAGGTTGCCGGGTGACGCACACCGTGGAAACGGATGAAGGC
ACGAACCCAGTGGACATAAGCCTGTTCGGTTCGTAAGCTGTAATGCAAGTAGCGTATGCGCTCACGCAAC
TGGTCCAGAACCTTGACCGAACGCAGCGGTGGTAACGGCGCAGTGGCGGTTTTCATGGCTTGTTATGACT
GTTTTTTTGGGGTACAGTCTATGCCTCGGGCATCCAAGCAGCAAGCGCGTTACGCCGTGGGTCGATGTTT
GATGTTATGGAGCAGCAACGATGTTACGCAGCAGGGCAGTCGCCCTAAAACAAAGTTAAACATTATGAGG
GAAGCGGTGATCGCCGAAGTATCGACTCAACTATCAGAGGTAGTTGGCGTCATCGAGCGCCATCTCGAAC
CGACGTTGCTGGCCGTACATTTGTACGGCTCCGCAGTGGATGGCGGCCTGAAGCCACACAGTGATATTGA
TTTGCTGGTTACGGTGACCGTAAGGCTTGATGAAACAACGCGGCGAGCTTTGATCAACGACCTTTTGGAA
ACTTCGGCTTCCCCTGGAGAGAGCGAGATTCTCCGCGCTGTAGAAGTCACCATTGTTGTGCACGACGACA
TCATTCCGTGGCGTTATCCAGCTAAGCGCGAACTGCAATTTGGAGAATGGCAGCGCAATGACATTCTTGC
AGGTATCTTCGAGCCAGCCACGATCGACATTGATCTGGCTATCTTGCTGACAAAAGCAAGAGAACATAGC
GTTGCCTTGGTAGGTCCAGCGGCGGAGGAACTCTTTGATCCGGTTCCTGAACAGGATCTATTTGAGGCGC
TAAATGAAACCTTAACGCTATGGAACTCGCCGCCCGACTGGGCTGGCGATGAGCGAAATGTAGTGCTTAC
GTTGTCCCGCATTTGGTACAGCGCAGTAACCGGCAAAATCGCGCCGAAGGATGTCGCTGCCGACTGGGCA
ATGGAGCGCCTGCCGGCCCAGTATCAGCCCGTCATACTTGAAGCTAGACAGGCTTATCTTGGACAAGAAG
AAGATCGCTTGGCCTCGCGCGCAGATCAGTTGGAAGAATTTGTCCACTACGTGAAAGGCGAGATCACCAA
GGTAGTCGGCAAATAACCCTCGAGCCACCCATGACCAAAATCCCTTAACGTGAGTTACGCGTCGTTCCAC
TGAGCGTCAGACCCCGTAGAAAAGATCAAAGGATCTTCTTGAGATCCTTTTTTTCTGCGCGTAATCTGCT
GCTTGCAAACAAAAAAACCACCGCTACCAGCGGTGGTTTGTTTGCCGGATCAAGAGCTACCAACTCTTTT
TCCGAAGGTAACTGGCTTCAGCAGAGCGCAGATACCAAATACTGTCCTTCTAGTGTAGCCGTAGTTAGGC
CACCACTTCAAGAACTCTGTAGCACCGCCTACATACCTCGCTCTGCTAATCCTGTTACCAGTGGCTGCTG
CCAGTGGCGATAAGTCGTGTCTTACCGGGTTGGACTCAAGACGATAGTTACCGGATAAGGCGCAGCGGTC
GGGCTGAACGGGGGGTTCGTGCACACAGCCCAGCTTGGAGCGAACGACCTACACCGAACTGAGATACCTA
CAGCGTGAGCATTGAGAAAGCGCCACGCTTCCCGAAGGGAGAAAGGCGGACAGGTATCCGGTAAGCGGCA
GGGTCGGAACAGGAGAGCGCACGAGGGAGCTTCCAGGGGGAAACGCCTGGTATCTTTATAGTCCTGTCGG
GTTTCGCCACCTCTGACTTGAGCGTCGATTTTTGTGATGCTCGTCAGGGGGGCGGAGCCTATGGAAAAAC
GCCAGCAACGCGGCCTTTTTACGGTTCCTGGCCTTTTGCTGGCCTTTTGCTCACATGTTCTTTCCTGCGT
TATCCCCTGATTCTGTGGATAACCGTATTACCGCCTTTGAGTGAGCTGATACCGCTCGCCGCAGCCGAAC
GACCGAGCGCAGCGAGTCAGTGAGCGAGGAAGCGGAAGAGCGCCCAATACGCAAACCGCCTCTCCCCGCG
CGTTGGCCGATTCATTAATGCAGCTGGCACGACAGGTTTCCCGACTGGAAAGCGGGCAGTGAGCGCAACG
CAATTAATACGCGTACCGCTAGCCAGGAAGAGTTTGTAGAAACGCAAAAAGGCCATCCGTCAGGATGGCC
TTCTGCTTAGTTTGATGCCTGGCAGTTTATGGCGGGCGTCCTGCCCGCCACCCTCCGGGCCGTTGCTTCA
CAACGTTCAAATCCGCTCCCGGCGGATTTGTCCTACTCAGGAGAGCGTTCACCGACAAACAACAGATAAA
ACGAAAGGCCCAGTCTTCCGACTGAGCCTTTCGTTTTATTTGATGCCTGGCAGTTCCCTACTCTCGCG
