>Addgene plasmid #70319 | R777-E035 Hs.DUSP2 | addgene partial sequence | sequence record 129310 | pCR8_R1 5'-cgaaccgaacaggcttatgt-3'
GTGCGTCACCCGGCAACCTTGGGTAGCAGCGAAGTCGAGGCATTTCTGTCCTGGCTGGTCTAGAGGATCT
AAGCTTGCATGCAAATAATGATTTTATTTTGACTGATAGTGACCTGTTCGTTGCAACAAATTGATAAGCA
ATGCTTTCCTATAATGCCAACTTTGTACAAGAAAGTTGATTAGTGACACAGCACCTGGGTCTCAAACTGC
AGCAGCTGCCCCATGAAACTGAAGTTGGGGGAGATGACCCCCCGGCGCTGCTTAACGAAGTCAAAGGCCT
CGTCCAGCCGCACACGGCGACTCTGCATGAGGTATGCCAGACAGATGGTGGCAGAGCGCGAGATACCCGC
CTGGCAGTGCACCAGCACCCGGCCTCCGCTGTTCTTCACCCAGTCAATGAAGCCTATGGCCTCCTGGAAC
CAGGCACTGATCTCCACCATCTGGTTGTCCTCCACAGGGATACTCTTGTAGCGGAAAAGGCCCTCAAAGT
GGTTGGGGCAGCTGGCGGACACGTTGAGGACGGCTGTGATGCCACAGGCCTGCAGCCCCTGCAGGTCTGA
CGAGTGACTGCAGCTGCCCAGGAACAGGTAGGGCAAGATCTCCACAGGGCCACCCTGGTCGTAGACAGGA
GCCCTGGAGTCGGAGCGGCTGGTTTTGTCCCCTGTTGGCGGCAGCGCA
